Addgene plasmid #195790: pENTR223-BKRF3
Purpose: Gateway Entry Clone of Epstein-Barr virus BKRF3
Depositing lab: Eric Johannsen. Depositing organization: Brigham and Women's Hospital. Publication: Epstein-Barr virus and virus human protein interaction maps. Calderwood MA, Venkatesan K, Xing L, Chase MR, Vazquez A, Holthaus AM, Ewence AE, Li N, Hirozane-Kishikawa T, Hill DE, Vidal M, Kieff E, Johannsen E. Proc Natl Acad Sci U S A. 2007 May 1;104(18):7606-11. doi: 10.1073/pnas.0702332104. Epub 2007 Apr 19. PubMed 17446270.
Backbone
  Vector backbone: pENTR223.1
  Backbone manufacturer: Invitrogen
  Backbone size w/o insert (bp): 2875
  Vector type: Gateway Entry Vector
Growth in bacteria
  Bacterial resistance: Spectinomycin, 50 μg/mL
  Growth temperature: 37°C
  Growth strain: DH5alpha
  Copy number: High Copy
Gene/Insert
  Gene/Insert name: BKRF3
  Species: Epstein-Barr virus
  Cloning method: Gateway Cloning
Terms and licenses: Academic/Nonprofit Terms; Industry Terms: Not Available to Industry
How to cite: pENTR223-BKRF3 was a gift from Eric Johannsen (Addgene plasmid # 195790 ; http://n2t.net/addgene:195790 ; RRID:Addgene_195790)
