[The description below was written by a language model from this plasmid's Addgene catalogue record and pLannotate feature annotations shown in this document.]
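Description:
pENTR223-BKRF3 is a Gateway entry clone built on the pENTR223.1 backbone, carrying the Epstein-Barr virus open reading frame BKRF3. It is a small bacterial plasmid (the sequenced record is about 3.5 kb) that replicates in E. coli from a high-copy ColE1/pUC-type origin. Selection is with spectinomycin, conferred by the aadA aminoglycoside adenylyltransferase gene (SmR). This gene lies downstream of a fragment of a class 1 integron Pc promoter and a remnant of a gentamicin resistance gene. Short lacI and lacZα fragments are also annotated and appear to be non-functional leftovers of backbone construction.

The insert is annotated as the uracil-DNA glycosylase (UNG) of EBV strain B95-8, an enzyme that excises uracil arising in DNA from dUMP misincorporation or cytosine deamination. The coding sequence is flanked on both sides by attL-type Gateway recombination sites in opposite orientations. The automated annotation labels both as attL3, although an entry clone would normally carry two distinct attL variants to give directional transfer. rrnB T1 and T2 terminators sit upstream of the cassette, where they typically insulate the insert from read-through transcription. A T7 promoter lies just beyond the downstream att site and points back toward the insert.

The plasmid has no promoter intended to express BKRF3, so it serves as a shuttle. LR Clonase recombination moves the ORF into destination vectors of choice for expression, tagging or interaction assays. The associated publication concerns EBV–EBV and EBV–human protein interaction mapping, which is consistent with the clone belonging to a viral ORF collection. Whether the ORF retains its native stop codon is not stated in the record.
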