Features (pLannotate 1.2.2; 12 found; start..end, strand, type, name):
    121..213     +  CDS            lacI (fragment): lac repressor; lacI; The lac repressor binds to the lac operator to inhibit transcription in E. coli. This inhibition can be relieved by adding lactose or isopropyl-β-D-thiogalactopyranoside (IPTG).
    268..295     -  terminator     rrnB T2 terminator: transcription terminator T2 from the E. coli rrnB gene
    427..470     +  terminator     rrnB T1 terminator: Escherichia coli rrnB; transcription terminator T1 from the E. coli rrnB gene
    517..553     -  CDS            lacZα (fragment): LacZα fragment of β-galactosidase; lacZ fragment
    570..665     +  protein_bind   attL3: mutant version of attL; recombination site for the Gateway® LR reaction LR Clonase™
    668..1432    +  CDS            UNG: UNG_EBVB9 - Experimental evidence at protein level: Swiss-Prot protein existence level 1. Excises uracil residues from the DNA which can arise as a result of misincorporation of dUMP residues by DNA polymerase or deamination of cytosines. Therefore may reduce deleterious uracil incorporation into the viral genome, particularly in terminally differentiated cells which lack DNA repair enzymes. From Epstein-Barr virus (strain B95-8) (HHV-4) (Human herpesvirus 4).
   1434..1529    -  protein_bind   attL3: mutant version of attL; recombination site for the Gateway® LR reaction LR Clonase™
   1548..1566    -  promoter       T7 promoter: promoter for bacteriophage T7 RNA polymerase
   1756..1779    +  promoter       Pc promoter (fragment): intI1 (promoter lies within the coding sequence); class 1 integron promoter
   1955..2011    +  CDS            GmR (fragment): gentamycin acetyltransferase; aacC1; confers resistance to gentamycin
   2018..2809    +  CDS            SmR: aminoglycoside adenylyltransferase (Murphy, 1985); aadA; confers resistance to spectinomycin and streptomycin
   2902..3490    +  rep_origin     ori: high-copy-number ColE1/pMB1/pBR322/pUC origin of replication
>Addgene plasmid #195790 | pENTR223-BKRF3 | addgene full sequence | sequence record 385722 | Addgene NGS Result
CTTTCCTGCGTTATCCCCTGATTCTGTGGATAACCGTATTACCGCCTTTGAGTGAGCTGATACCGCTCGC
CGCAGCCGAACGACCGAGCGCAGCGAGTCAGTGAGCGAGGAAGCGGAAGAGCGCCCAATACGCAAACCGC
CTCTCCCCGCGCGTTGGCCGATTCATTAATGCAGCTGGCACGACAGGTTTCCCGACTGGAAAGCGGGCAG
TGAGCGCAACGCAATTAATACGCGTACCGCTAGCCAGGAAGAGTTTGTAGAAACGCAAAAAGGCCATCCG
TCAGGATGGCCTTCTGCTTAGTTTGATGCCTGGCAGTTTATGGCGGGCGTCCTGCCCGCCACCCTCCGGG
CCGTTGCTTCACAACGTTCAAATCCGCTCCCGGCGGATTTGTCCTACTCAGGAGAGCGTTCACCGACAAA
CAACAGATAAAACGAAAGGCCCAGTCTTCCGACTGAGCCTTTCGTTTTATTTGATGCCTGGCAGTTCCCT
ACTCTCGCGTTAACGCTAGCATGGATGTTTTCCCAGTCACGACGTTGTAAAACGACGGCCAGTCTTAAGC
TCGGGCCCCAAATAATGATTTTATTTTGACTGATAGTGACCTGTTCGTTGCAACAAATTGATGAGCAATG
CTTTTTTATAATGCCAACTTTGTACAAAAAAGTTGGCATGGCATCGCGGGGGCTAGACCTCTGGCTGGAT
GAGCACGTGTGGAAGAGGAAACAGGAGATTGGTGTGAAAGGAGAAAATCTGCTTCTCCCCGACTTATGGC
TAGATTTCCTACAACTCAGCCCCATCTTCCAGCGCAAGCTTGCTGCCGTTATTGCCTGTGTCCGACGCCT
GCGGACTCAGGCCACCGTCTACCCAGAGGAGGACATGTGCATGGCCTGGGCCCGCTTTTGCGACCCCTCT
GATATTAAGGTGGTTATTTTGGGCCAGGACCCCTATCACGGGGGTCAAGCAAACGGCCTGGCATTCAGCG
TCGCATACGGCTTTCCAGTTCCCCCCAGCCTGAGGAACATCTACGCGGAGCTGCACCGGAGCCTGCCGGA
GTTTTCTCCCCCAGATCACGGCTGTCTAGACGCGTGGGCCTCCCAGGGGGTGTTGCTACTCAACACCATC
CTGACCGTGCAAAAGGGCAAGCCCGGCTCGCACGCAGACATTGGCTGGGCGTGGTTTACTGACCACGTAA
TTTCATTGCTCTCTGAGCGGTTAAAAGCGTGCGTGTTTATGCTGTGGGGTGCGAAGGCGGGAGACAAAGC
TTCACTAATCAACTCCAAGAAGCATCTGGTTCTGACCTCTCAGCATCCCTCTCCCCTGGCCCAGAACAGC
ACCCGAAAGAGTGCCCAGCAGAAGTTCCTGGGCAACAACCACTTTGTCCTCGCTAACAACTTTTTGCGTG
AGAAGGGGCTCGGTGAGATAGATTGGAGGCTGCCAACTTTCTTGTACAAAGTTGGCATTATAAGAAAGCA
TTGCTTATCAATTTGTTGCAACGAACAGGTCACTATCAGTCAAAATAAAATCATTATTTGCCATCCAGCT
GATATCCCCTATAGTGAGTCGTATTACATGGTCATAGCTGTTTCCTGGCAGCTCTGGCCCGTGTCTCAAA
ATCTCTGATGTTACATTGCACAAGATAAAAATATATCATCATGCCTCCTCTAGACCAGCCAGGACAGAAA
TGCCTCGACTTCGCTGCTACCCAAGGTTGCCGGGTGACGCACACCGTGGAAACGGATGAAGGCACGAACC
CAGTGGACATAAGCCTGTTCGGTTCGTAAGCTGTAATGCAAGTAGCGTATGCGCTCACGCAACTGGTCCA
GAACCTTGACCGAACGCAGCGGTGGTAACGGCGCAGTGGCGGTTTTCATGGCTTGTTATGACTGTTTTTT
TGGGGTACAGTCTATGCCTCGGGCATCCAAGCAGCAAGCGCGTTACGCCGTGGGTCGATGTTTGATGTTA
TGGAGCAGCAACGATGTTACGCAGCAGGGCAGTCGCCCTAAAACAAAGTTAAACATTATGAGGGAAGCGG
TGATCGCCGAAGTATCGACTCAACTATCAGAGGTAGTTGGCGTCATCGAGCGCCATCTCGAACCGACGTT
GCTGGCCGTACATTTGTACGGCTCCGCAGTGGATGGCGGCCTGAAGCCACACAGTGATATTGATTTGCTG
GTTACGGTGACCGTAAGGCTTGATGAAACAACGCGGCGAGCTTTGATCAACGACCTTTTGGAAACTTCGG
CTTCCCCTGGAGAGAGCGAGATTCTCCGCGCTGTAGAAGTCACCATTGTTGTGCACGACGACATCATTCC
GTGGCGTTATCCAGCTAAGCGCGAACTGCAATTTGGAGAATGGCAGCGCAATGACATTCTTGCAGGTATC
TTCGAGCCAGCCACGATCGACATTGATCTGGCTATCTTGCTGACAAAAGCAAGAGAACATAGCGTTGCCT
TGGTAGGTCCAGCGGCGGAGGAACTCTTTGATCCGGTTCCTGAACAGGATCTATTTGAGGCGCTAAATGA
AACCTTAACGCTATGGAACTCGCCGCCCGACTGGGCTGGCGATGAGCGAAATGTAGTGCTTACGTTGTCC
CGCATTTGGTACAGCGCAGTAACCGGCAAAATCGCGCCGAAGGATGTCGCTGCCGACTGGGCAATGGAGC
GCCTGCCGGCCCAGTATCAGCCCGTCATACTTGAAGCTAGACAGGCTTATCTTGGACAAGAAGAAGATCG
CTTGGCCTCGCGCGCAGATCAGTTGGAAGAATTTGTCCACTACGTGAAAGGCGAGATCACCAAGGTAGTC
GGCAAATAACCCTCGAGCCACCCATGACCAAAATCCCTTAACGTGAGTTACGCGTCGTTCCACTGAGCGT
CAGACCCCGTAGAAAAGATCAAAGGATCTTCTTGAGATCCTTTTTTTCTGCGCGTAATCTGCTGCTTGCA
AACAAAAAAACCACCGCTACCAGCGGTGGTTTGTTTGCCGGATCAAGAGCTACCAACTCTTTTTCCGAAG
GTAACTGGCTTCAGCAGAGCGCAGATACCAAATACTGTTCTTCTAGTGTAGCCGTAGTTAGGCCACCACT
TCAAGAACTCTGTAGCACCGCCTACATACCTCGCTCTGCTAATCCTGTTACCAGTGGCTGCTGCCAGTGG
CGATAAGTCGTGTCTTACCGGGTTGGACTCAAGACGATAGTTACCGGATAAGGCGCAGCGGTCGGGCTGA
ACGGGGGGTTCGTGCACACAGCCCAGCTTGGAGCGAACGACCTACACCGAACTGAGATACCTACAGCGTG
AGCTATGAGAAAGCGCCACGCTTCCCGAAGGGAGAAAGGCGGACAGGTATCCGGTAAGCGGCAGGGTCGG
AACAGGAGAGCGCACGAGGGAGCTTCCAGGGGGAAACGCCTGGTATCTTTATAGTCCTGTCGGGTTTCGC
CACCTCTGACTTGAGCGTCGATTTTTGTGATGCTCGTCAGGGGGGCGGAGCCTATGGAAAAACGCCAGCA
ACGCGGCCTTTTTACGGTTCCTGGCCTTTTGCTGGCCTTTTGCTCACATGTT
